Addgene plasmid #219178: SFFV-SMAD9-Brd 235
Purpose: Transcription factor SMAD9 with a specific barcode assigned.
Depositing lab: Filipe Pereira. Depositing organization: Center for Neuroscience and Cell Biology, University of Coimbra. Publication: A combinatorial transcription factor screening platform for immune cell reprogramming. Kurochkin I, Altman AR, Caiado I, Pertiga-Cabral D, Halitzki E, Minaeva M, Zimmermannova O, Henriques-Oliveira L, Klein D, Nair M, Oliveira D, Cajal LR, Knittel R, Feick C, Ringner M, Martin M, Cirovic B, Pires CF, Rosa FF, Sitnicka E, Theis FJ, Pereira CF. Cell Syst. 2026 Jan 21;17(1):101457. doi: 10.1016/j.cels.2025.101457. Epub 2026 Jan 14. PubMed 41539305.
Backbone
  Vector backbone: SFFV-MCS
  Backbone size w/o insert (bp): 6638
  Vector type: Lentiviral
Growth in bacteria
  Bacterial resistance: Ampicillin, 100 μg/mL
  Growth temperature: 37°C
  Growth strain: NEB Stable
  Copy number: High Copy
Gene/Insert
  Gene/Insert name: SMAD9
  Species: H. sapiens (human)
  Insert size (bp): 1293
  Entrez Gene: SMAD9 (a.k.a. MADH6, MADH9, PPH2, SMAD8, SMAD8/9, SMAD8A, SMAD8B)
  Promoter: The spleen focus-forming virus (SFFV) promoter
  Cloning method: Restriction Enzyme; 5′ cloning site Bsp119I (not destroyed); 3′ cloning site BstHI (not destroyed)
Terms and licenses: Academic/Nonprofit Terms; Industry Terms: Not Available to Industry
Depositor comments: Barcode sequence cloned into XbaI restriction site. Design of plasmid is as follows: SFFV-[TF sequence]-WPRE-[Barcode sequence].
How to cite: SFFV-SMAD9-Brd 235 was a gift from Filipe Pereira (Addgene plasmid # 219178 ; http://n2t.net/addgene:219178 ; RRID:Addgene_219178)
