[The description below was written by a language model from this plasmid's Addgene catalogue record and pLannotate feature annotations shown in this document.]
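Description:
SFFV-SMAD9-Brd 235 is a lentiviral transfer plasmid built on the SFFV-MCS backbone that expresses human SMAD9 (also known as SMAD8), a BMP-activated receptor-regulated SMAD, together with a construct-specific DNA barcode. It is maintained in E. coli through a high-copy ColE1/pUC origin and selected with ampicillin via the bla gene. An f1 origin and remnants of a pBluescript-type lac/lacZα region with T7 and T3 promoters also sit in the bacterial backbone.

The viral portion has a third-generation, self-inactivating layout. An RSV promoter drives a truncated HIV-1 5' LTR, so genomic RNA is made without Tat, and this is followed by the Ψ packaging signal with a gag fragment, the RRE for Rev-dependent export, and the cPPT/CTS. Downstream, the spleen focus-forming virus (SFFV) promoter drives the SMAD9 coding sequence, which was cloned between retained restriction sites in multiple-cloning-site remnants. A WPRE follows to enhance transcript stability and expression, then the ΔU3 3' LTR and an SV40 poly(A) signal and origin fragment. According to the depositor, the barcode was inserted at an XbaI site after the WPRE. It is not annotated in the feature table, but this placement would put it in the 3' region of the SMAD9 transcript. The catalogue lists the insert as 1293 bp, whereas the annotated SMAD9 CDS spans about 1.4 kb; the record does not explain this difference.

No mammalian selection marker or fluorescent reporter is annotated. The plasmid belongs to a barcoded transcription factor collection made for combinatorial screening in immune cell reprogramming, where the barcode identifies which factor each transduced cell received.
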