Features (pLannotate 1.2.2; 29 found; start..end, strand, type, name):
     94..112     -  promoter       T7 promoter: promoter for bacteriophage T7 RNA polymerase
    120..275     +  CDS            lacZα (fragment): LacZα fragment of β-galactosidase; lacZ fragment
    280..708     +  rep_origin     f1 ori (sequence partly withheld): f1 bacteriophage origin of replication; arrow indicates direction of (+) strand synthesis
    761..865     +  promoter       AmpR promoter: bla
    866..1726    +  CDS            AmpR: β-lactamase; bla; confers resistance to ampicillin, carbenicillin, and related antibiotics
   1897..2485    +  rep_origin     ori: high-copy-number ColE1/pMB1/pBR322/pUC origin of replication
   2668..2760    +  CDS            lacI (fragment): lac repressor; lacI; The lac repressor binds to the lac operator to inhibit transcription in E. coli. This inhibition can be relieved by adding lactose or isopropyl-β-D-thiogalactopyranoside (IPTG).
   2773..2794    +  protein_bind   CAP binding site: CAP binding activates transcription in the presence of cAMP. E. coli catabolite activator protein
   2809..2839    +  promoter       lac promoter: promoter for the E. coli lac operon
   2847..2863    +  protein_bind   lac operator: The lac repressor binds to the lac operator to inhibit transcription in E. coli. This inhibition can be relieved by adding lactose or isopropyl-β-D-thiogalactopyranoside (IPTG). lac repressor encoded by lacI
   2908..2926    +  promoter       T3 promoter: promoter for bacteriophage T3 RNA polymerase
   2954..3180    +  promoter       RSV promoter: Rous sarcoma virus enhancer/promoter
   3181..3361    +  LTR            5' LTR (truncated): truncated 5' long terminal repeat (LTR) from HIV-1
   3408..3533    +  misc_feature   HIV-1 Ψ: packaging signal of human immunodeficiency virus type 1
   3517..3880    +  CDS            HIV-1 gag (fragment): gag protein from human immunodeficiency virus 1; gag
   4026..4259    +  misc_feature   RRE: The Rev response element (RRE) of HIV-1 allows for Rev-dependent mRNA export from the nucleus to the cytoplasm.
   4636..4736    +  CDS            Rev (fragment): human immunodeficiency virus 1 (HIV-1) Rev protein; rev; enhances nuclear export of unspliced and incompletely spliced viral mRNAs
   4755..4872    +  misc_feature   cPPT/CTS: central polypurine tract and central termination sequence of HIV-1
   4906..5307    +  promoter       SFFV promoter: spleen focus-forming virus long terminal repeat (LTR) promoter
   5317..5340    +  misc_feature   MCS (fragment): pBluescript multiple cloning site
   5365..6765    +  CDS            SMAD9: SMAD9_HUMAN - Also known as MADH6, MADH9, SMAD8 Experimental evidence at protein level: Swiss-Prot protein existence level 1. Transcriptional modulator activated by BMP (bone morphogenetic proteins) type 1 receptor kinase. SMAD9 is a receptor- regulated SMAD (R-SMAD). From Homo sapiens (Human).
   6776..6801    +  misc_feature   MCS (fragment): pBluescript multiple cloning site
   6801..6860    +  CDS            S (fragment): HBSAG_WHV6 - Experimental evidence at transcript level: Swiss-Prot protein existence level 2. The middle envelope protein plays an important role in the budding of the virion. It is involved in the induction of budding in a nucleocapsid independent way. In this process the majority of envelope proteins bud to form subviral lipoprotein particles of 22 nm of diameter that do not contain a nucleocapsid (By similarity). From Woodchuck hepatitis B virus (isolate w64/pWS23) (WHV).
   6992..7395    +  misc_feature   WPRE: woodchuck hepatitis virus posttranscriptional regulatory element
   7438..7512    +  CDS            nef (fragment): NEF_HV1Z2 - Experimental evidence at protein level: Swiss-Prot protein existence level 1. Extracellular Nef protein targets CD4(+) T-lymphocytes for apoptosis by interacting with CXCR4 surface receptors. From Human immunodeficiency virus type 1 group M subtype D (isolate Z2/CDC-Z34) (HIV-1).
   7514..7747    +  LTR            3' LTR (ΔU3): self-inactivating 3' long terminal repeat (LTR) from HIV-1
   7819..7940    +  polyA_signal   SV40 poly(A) signal: SV40 polyadenylation signal
   7959..7980    +  rep_origin     SV40 ori (fragment): SV40 origin of replication
   7980..73      +  rep_origin     SV40 ori (across the origin): SV40 origin of replication
>Addgene plasmid #219178 | SFFV-SMAD9-Brd 235 | addgene full sequence | sequence record 450410 | Addgene NGS Result
ATTTATGCAGAGGCCGAGGCCGCCTCGGCCTCTGAGCTATTCCAGAAGTAGTGAGGAGGCTTTTTTGGAG
GCCTAGGGACGTACCCAATTCGCCCTATAGTGAGTCGTATTACGCGCGCTCACTGGCCGTCGTTTTACAA
CGTCGTGACTGGGAAAACCCTGGCGTTACCCAACTTAATCGCCTTGCAGCACATCCCCCTTTCGCCAGCT
GGCGTAATAGCGAAGAGGCCCGCACCGATCGCCCTTCCCAACAGTTGCGCAGCCTGAATGGCGAATGGG
[124 nt withheld, positions 280-403]
C
[91 nt withheld, positions 405-495]
A
[49 nt withheld, positions 497-545]
CCTTTGACGTTGGAGTCCACGTTCTTT
[37 nt withheld, positions 573-609]
ACCCTATCTCGGTCTATTCTTTTGATTTATAAGGGATTTTGCCGATTTCGGCCTATTGGTTAAAAAATGA
GCTGATTTAACAAAAATTTAACGCGAATTTTAACAAAATATTAACGCTTACAATTTAGGTGGCACTTTTC
GGGGAAATGTGCGCGGAACCCCTATTTGTTTATTTTTCTAAATACATTCAAATATGTATCCGCTCATGAG
ACAATAACCCTGATAAATGCTTCAATAATATTGAAAAAGGAAGAGTATGAGTATTCAACATTTCCGTGTC
GCCCTTATTCCCTTTTTTGCGGCATTTTGCCTTCCTGTTTTTGCTCACCCAGAAACGCTGGTGAAAGTAA
AAGATGCTGAAGATCAGTTGGGTGCACGAGTGGGTTACATCGAACTGGATCTCAACAGCGGTAAGATCCT
TGAGAGTTTTCGCCCCGAAGAACGTTTTCCAATGATGAGCACTTTTAAAGTTCTGCTATGTGGCGCGGTA
TTATCCCGTATTGACGCCGGGCAAGAGCAACTCGGTCGCCGCATACACTATTCTCAGAATGACTTGGTTG
AGTACTCACCAGTCACAGAAAAGCATCTTACGGATGGCATGACAGTAAGAGAATTATGCAGTGCTGCCAT
AACCATGAGTGATAACACTGCGGCCAACTTACTTCTGACAACGATCGGAGGACCGAAGGAGCTAACCGCT
TTTTTGCACAACATGGGGGATCATGTAACTCGCCTTGATCGTTGGGAACCGGAGCTGAATGAAGCCATAC
CAAACGACGAGCGTGACACCACGATGCCTGTAGCAATGGCAACAACGTTGCGCAAACTATTAACTGGCGA
ACTACTTACTCTAGCTTCCCGGCAACAATTAATAGACTGGATGGAGGCGGATAAAGTTGCAGGACCACTT
CTGCGCTCGGCCCTTCCGGCTGGCTGGTTTATTGCTGATAAATCTGGAGCCGGTGAGCGTGGGTCTCGCG
GTATCATTGCAGCACTGGGGCCAGATGGTAAGCCCTCCCGTATCGTAGTTATCTACACGACGGGGAGTCA
GGCAACTATGGATGAACGAAATAGACAGATCGCTGAGATAGGTGCCTCACTGATTAAGCATTGGTAACTG
TCAGACCAAGTTTACTCATATATACTTTAGATTGATTTAAAACTTCATTTTTAATTTAAAAGGATCTAGG
TGAAGATCCTTTTTGATAATCTCATGACCAAAATCCCTTAACGTGAGTTTTCGTTCCACTGAGCGTCAGA
CCCCGTAGAAAAGATCAAAGGATCTTCTTGAGATCCTTTTTTTCTGCGCGTAATCTGCTGCTTGCAAACA
AAAAAACCACCGCTACCAGCGGTGGTTTGTTTGCCGGATCAAGAGCTACCAACTCTTTTTCCGAAGGTAA
CTGGCTTCAGCAGAGCGCAGATACCAAATACTGTTCTTCTAGTGTAGCCGTAGTTAGGCCACCACTTCAA
GAACTCTGTAGCACCGCCTACATACCTCGCTCTGCTAATCCTGTTACCAGTGGCTGCTGCCAGTGGCGAT
AAGTCGTGTCTTACCGGGTTGGACTCAAGACGATAGTTACCGGATAAGGCGCAGCGGTCGGGCTGAACGG
GGGGTTCGTGCACACAGCCCAGCTTGGAGCGAACGACCTACACCGAACTGAGATACCTACAGCGTGAGCT
ATGAGAAAGCGCCACGCTTCCCGAAGGGAGAAAGGCGGACAGGTATCCGGTAAGCGGCAGGGTCGGAACA
GGAGAGCGCACGAGGGAGCTTCCAGGGGGAAACGCCTGGTATCTTTATAGTCCTGTCGGGTTTCGCCACC
TCTGACTTGAGCGTCGATTTTTGTGATGCTCGTCAGGGGGGCGGAGCCTATGGAAAAACGCCAGCAACGC
GGCCTTTTTACGGTTCCTGGCCTTTTGCTGGCCTTTTGCTCACATGTTCTTTCCTGCGTTATCCCCTGAT
TCTGTGGATAACCGTATTACCGCCTTTGAGTGAGCTGATACCGCTCGCCGCAGCCGAACGACCGAGCGCA
GCGAGTCAGTGAGCGAGGAAGCGGAAGAGCGCCCAATACGCAAACCGCCTCTCCCCGCGCGTTGGCCGAT
TCATTAATGCAGCTGGCACGACAGGTTTCCCGACTGGAAAGCGGGCAGTGAGCGCAACGCAATTAATGTG
AGTTAGCTCACTCATTAGGCACCCCAGGCTTTACACTTTATGCTTCCGGCTCGTATGTTGTGTGGAATTG
TGAGCGGATAACAATTTCACACAGGAAACAGCTATGACCATGATTACGCCAAGCGCGCAATTAACCCTCA
CTAAAGGGAACAAAAGCTGGAGCTGCAAGCTTAATGTAGTCTTATGCAATACTCTTGTAGTCTTGCAACA
TGGTAACGATGAGTTAGCAACATGCCTTACAAGGAGAGAAAAAGCACCGTGCATGCCGATTGGTGGAAGT
AAGGTGGTACGATCGTGCCTTATTAGGAAGGCAACAGACGGGTCTGACATGGATTGGACGAACCACTGAA
TTGCCGCATTGCAGAGATATTGTATTTAAGTGCCTAGCTCGATACATAAACGGGTCTCTCTGGTTAGACC
AGATCTGAGCCTGGGAGCTCTCTGGCTAACTAGGGAACCCACTGCTTAAGCCTCAATAAAGCTTGCCTTG
AGTGCTTCAAGTAGTGTGTGCCCGTCTGTTGTGTGACTCTGGTAACTAGAGATCCCTCAGACCCTTTTAG
TCAGTGTGGAAAATCTCTAGCAGTGGCGCCCGAACAGGGACTTGAAAGCGAAAGGGAAACCAGAGGAGCT
CTCTCGACGCAGGACTCGGCTTGCTGAAGCGCGCACGGCAAGAGGCGAGGGGCGGCGACTGGTGAGTACG
CCAAAAATTTTGACTAGCGGAGGCTAGAAGGAGAGAGATGGGTGCGAGAGCGTCAGTATTAAGCGGGGGA
GAATTAGATCGCGATGGGAAAAAATTCGGTTAAGGCCAGGGGGAAAGAAAAAATATAAATTAAAACATAT
AGTATGGGCAAGCAGGGAGCTAGAACGATTCGCAGTTAATCCTGGCCTGTTAGAAACATCAGAAGGCTGT
AGACAAATACTGGGACAGCTACAACCATCCCTTCAGACAGGATCAGAAGAACTTAGATCATTATATAATA
CAGTAGCAACCCTCTATTGTGTGCATCAAAGGATAGAGATAAAAGACACCAAGGAAGCTTTAGACAAGAT
AGAGGAAGAGCAAAACAAAAGTAAGACCACCGCACAGCAAGCGGCCGCTGATCTTCAGACCTGGAGGAGG
AGATATGAGGGACAATTGGAGAAGTGAATTATATAAATATAAAGTAGTAAAAATTGAACCATTAGGAGTA
GCACCCACCAAGGCAAAGAGAAGAGTGGTGCAGAGAGAAAAAAGAGCAGTGGGAATAGGAGCTTTGTTCC
TTGGGTTCTTGGGAGCAGCAGGAAGCACTATGGGCGCAGCGTCAATGACGCTGACGGTACAGGCCAGACA
ATTATTGTCTGGTATAGTGCAGCAGCAGAACAATTTGCTGAGGGCTATTGAGGCGCAACAGCATCTGTTG
CAACTCACAGTCTGGGGCATCAAGCAGCTCCAGGCAAGAATCCTGGCTGTGGAAAGATACCTAAAGGATC
AACAGCTCCTGGGGATTTGGGGTTGCTCTGGAAAACTCATTTGCACCACTGCTGTGCCTTGGAATGCTAG
TTGGAGTAATAAATCTCTGGAACAGATTTGGAATCACACGACCTGGATGGAGTGGGACAGAGAAATTAAC
AATTACACAAGCTTAATACACTCCTTAATTGAAGAATCGCAAAACCAGCAAGAAAAGAATGAACAAGAAT
TATTGGAATTAGATAAATGGGCAAGTTTGTGGAATTGGTTTAACATAACAAATTGGCTGTGGTATATAAA
ATTATTCATAATGATAGTAGGAGGCTTGGTAGGTTTAAGAATAGTTTTTGCTGTACTTTCTATAGTGAAT
AGAGTTAGGCAGGGATATTCACCATTATCGTTTCAGACCCACCTCCCAACCCCGAGGGGACCCGACAGGC
CCGAAGGAATAGAAGAAGAAGGTGGAGAGAGAGACAGAGACAGATCCATTCGATTAGTGAACGGATCTCG
ACGGTATCGGTTAACTTTTAAAAGAAAAGGGGGGATTGGGGGGTACAGTGCAGGGGAAAGAATAGTAGAC
ATAATAGCAACAGACATACAAACTAAAGAATTACAAAAACAAATTACAAAAATTCAAAATTTTATCGATC
ACGAGACTAGCCTCGAGCTGGCTGCAGTAACGCCATTTTGCAAGGCATGGAAAAATACCAAACCAAGAAT
AGAGAAGTTCAGATCAAGGGCGGGTACATGAAAATAGCTAACGTTGGGCCAAACAGGATATCTGCGGTGA
GCAGTTTCGGCCCCGGCCCGGGGCCAAGAACAGATGGTCACCGCAGTTTCGGCCCCGGCCCGAGGCCAAG
AACAGATGGTCCCCAGATATGGCCCAACCCTCAGCAGTTTCTTAAGACCCATCAGATGTTTCCAGGCTCC
CCCAAGGACCTGAAATGACCCTGCGCCTTATTTGAATTAACCAATCAGCCTGCTTCTCGCTTCTGTTCGC
GCGCTTCTGCTTCCCGAGCTCTATAAAAGAGCTCACAACCCCTCACTCGGCGCGCCAGTCCTCCGACAGA
CTGAGTCGGCCGGTCGAATCAAGCTTATCGATACCGTCGACGGATCCGCTAGCCCGCGGTTCGAAATGCA
CTCCACCACCCCCATCAGCTCCCTCTTCTCCTTCACCAGCCCCGCAGTGAAGAGACTGCTAGGCTGGAAG
CAAGGAGATGAAGAGGAAAAGTGGGCAGAGAAGGCAGTGGACTCTCTAGTGAAGAAGTTAAAGAAGAAGA
AGGGAGCCATGGACGAGCTGGAGAGGGCTCTCAGCTGCCCGGGGCAGCCCAGCAAATGCGTCACGATTCC
CCGCTCCCTGGACGGGCGGCTGCAGGTGTCCCACCGCAAGGGCCTGCCCCATGTGATTTACTGTCGCGTG
TGGCGCTGGCCGGATCTGCAGTCCCACCACGAGCTGAAGCCGCTGGAGTGCTGTGAGTTCCCATTTGGCT
CCAAGCAGAAAGAAGTGTGCATTAACCCTTACCACTACCGCCGGGTGGAGACTCCAGTACTGCCTCCTGT
GCTCGTGCCAAGACACAGTGAATATAACCCCCAGCTCAGCCTCCTGGCCAAGTTCCGCAGCGCCTCCCTG
CACAGTGAGCCACTCATGCCACACAACGCCACCTATCCTGACTCTTTCCAGCAGCCTCCGTGCTCTGCAC
TCCCTCCCTCACCCAGCCACGCGTTCTCCCAGTCCCCGTGCACGGCCAGCTACCCTCACTCCCCAGGAAG
TCCTTCTGAGCCAGAGAGTCCCTATCAACACTCAGTTGACACACCACCCCTGCCTTATCATGCCACAGAA
GCCTCTGAGACCCAGAGTGGCCAACCTGTAGATGCCACAGCTGATAGACATGTAGTGCTATCGATACCAA
ATGGAGACTTTCGACCAGTTTGTTACGAGGAGCCCCAGCACTGGTGCTCGGTCGCCTACTATGAACTGAA
CAACCGAGTTGGGGAGACATTCCAGGCTTCCTCCCGAAGTGTGCTCATAGATGGGTTCACCGACCCTTCA
AATAACAGGAACAGATTCTGTCTTGGACTTCTTTCTAATGTAAACAGAAACTCAACGATAGAAAATACCA
GGAGACATATAGGAAAGGGTGTGCACTTGTACTACGTCGGGGGAGAGGTGTATGCCGAGTGCGTGAGTGA
CAGCAGCATCTTTGTGCAGAGCCGGAACTGCAACTATCAACACGGCTTCCACCCAGCTACCGTCTGCAAG
ATCCCCAGCGGCTGCAGCCTCAAGGTCTTCAACAACCAGCTCTTCGCTCAGCTCCTGGCCCAGTCAGTTC
ACCACGGCTTTGAAGTCGTGTATGAACTGACCAAGATGTGTACTATCCGGATGAGTTTTGTTAAGGGTTG
GGGTGCTGAGTATCATCGCCAGGATGTCACCAGCACCCCCTGCTGGATTGAGATTCATCTTCATGGGCCA
CTGCAGTGGCTGGACAAAGTTCTGACTCAGATGGGCTCTCCACATAACCCCATTTCTTCAGTGTCTTAGA
CCGGTCGGATCCCCCGGGCTGCAGGAATTCGAGCATCTTACCGCCATTTATTCCCATATTTGTTCTGTTT
TTCTTGATTTGGGTATACATTTAAATGTTAATAAAACAAAATGGTGGGGCAATCATTTACATTTTTAGGG
ATATGTAATTACTAGTTCAGGTGTATTGCCACAAGACAAACATGTTAAGAAACTTTCCCGTTATTTACGC
TCTGTTCCTGTTAATCAACCTCTGGATTACAAAATTTGTGAAAGATTGACTGATATTCTTAACTATGTTG
CTCCTTTTACGCTGTGTGGATATGCTGCTTTAATGCCTCTGTATCATGCTATTGCTTCCCGTACGGCTTT
CGTTTTCTCCTCCTTGTATAAATCCTGGTTGCTGTCTCTTTATGAGGAGTTGTGGCCCGTTGTCCGTCAA
CGTGGCGTGGTGTGCTCTGTGTTTGCTGACGCAACCCCCACTGGCTGGGGCATTGCCACCACCTGTCAAC
TCCTTTCTGGGACTTTCGCTTTCCCCCTCCCGATCGCCACGGCAGAACTCATCGCCGCCTGCCTTGCCCG
CTGCTGGACAGGGGCTAGGTTGCTGGGCACTGATAATTCCGTGGTGTTGTCGGGGAAGCTGACGTCCTTT
GCAATTCGATATCAAGCTGTACCTTCTAGATGTACATGCCCTCTAGCGCTTCTAGACCAATGACTTACAA
GGCAGCTGTAGATCTTAGCCACTTTTTAAAAGAAAAGGGGGGACTGGAAGGGCTAATTCACTCCCAACGA
AGACAAGATCTGCTTTTTGCTTGTACTGGGTCTCTCTGGTTAGACCAGATCTGAGCCTGGGAGCTCTCTG
GCTAACTAGGGAACCCACTGCTTAAGCCTCAATAAAGCTTGCCTTGAGTGCTTCAAGTAGTGTGTGCCCG
TCTGTTGTGTGACTCTGGTAACTAGAGATCCCTCAGACCCTTTTAGTCAGTGTGGAAAATCTCTAGCAGT
AGTAGTTCATGTCATCTTATTATTCAGTATTTATAACTTGCAAAGAAATGAATATCAGAGAGTGAGAGGA
ACTTGTTTATTGCAGCTTATAATGGTTACAAATAAAGCAATAGCATCACAAATTTCACAAATAAAGCATT
TTTTTCACTGCATTCTAGTTGTGGTTTGTCCAAACTCATCAATGTATCTTATCATGTCTGGCTCTAGCTA
TCCCGCCCCTAACTCCGCCCATCCCGCCCCTAACTCCGCCCAGTTCCGCCCATTCTCCGCCCCATGGCTG
ACTAATTTTTTTT
