>Addgene plasmid #219178 | SFFV-SMAD9-Brd 235 | depositor partial sequence | sequence record 428015 | Barcode sequence
TGTACATGCCCTCTAGCGCT
